Addgene plasmid #144379: TFORF2039
Purpose: Lentiviral vector for overexpressing transcription factor ORFs with unique 24-bp barcodes. Barcodes facilitate identification of transcription factors in pooled screens.
Depositing lab: Feng Zhang. Depositing organization: Broad Institute. Publication: A transcription factor atlas of directed differentiation. Joung J, Ma S, Tay T, Geiger-Schuller KR, Kirchgatterer PC, Verdine VK, Guo B, Arias-Garcia MA, Allen WE, Singh A, Kuksenko O, Abudayyeh OO, Gootenberg JS, Fu Z, Macrae RK, Buenrostro JD, Regev A, Zhang F. Cell. 2023 Jan 5;186(1):209-229.e26. doi: 10.1016/j.cell.2022.11.026. PubMed 36608654.
Backbone
  Vector backbone: pLX_TRC317
  Backbone manufacturer: Broad Institute Genetic Perturbation Platform
  Backbone size w/o insert (bp): 8264
  Vector type: Mammalian Expression, Lentiviral
  Selectable markers: Puromycin
Growth in bacteria
  Bacterial resistance: Ampicillin, 100 μg/mL
  Growth temperature: 37°C
  Growth strain: NEB Stable
  Copy number: High Copy
Gene/Insert
  Gene/Insert name: TP53BP1
  Species: H. sapiens (human)
  Insert size (bp): 6035
  Entrez Gene: TP53BP1 (a.k.a. 53BP1, TDRD30, p202, p53BP1)
  Promoter: EF1a
  Cloning method: Unknown
  Sequencing primers: 5′ GGGTGGAGACTGAAGTTAGGCCAG; 3′ CACATAGCGTAAAAGGAGCAACATAG
Terms and licenses: Academic/Nonprofit Terms; Industry Terms: Not Available to Industry
Depositor comments: NM_001141980,ENST00000382044 . The transcription factor ORF portion of this plasmid was synthesized by Genewiz. Please test multiple small colonies in case of plasmid recombination. To make this collection available in a timely manner, a portion of this collection was not fully sequenced by Addgene. If an Addgene verified full plasmid sequence is not available, please contact us prior to placing an order to request the full sequence.
How to cite: TFORF2039 was a gift from Feng Zhang (Addgene plasmid # 144379 ; http://n2t.net/addgene:144379 ; RRID:Addgene_144379)
