[The description below was written by a language model from this plasmid's Addgene catalogue record and pLannotate feature annotations shown in this document.]
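Description:
TFORF2039 is a lentiviral mammalian expression plasmid built on the pLX_TRC317 backbone and carrying the human TP53BP1 open reading frame as one member of a barcoded transcription factor ORF collection. It is maintained in E. coli through a high-copy ColE1/pUC-type origin with ampicillin resistance (AmpR), and it also retains an f1 origin and remnants of a lac/T7/T3 cloning region. The depositor notes that the ORF was made by gene synthesis and that the plasmid may recombine during propagation, which is not unusual for large constructs flanked by LTR repeats. The sequenced record is about 14.3 kb.

The viral portion has a third-generation, self-inactivating layout. An RSV promoter drives a truncated HIV-1 5' LTR, followed by the Ψ packaging signal with a gag fragment, the RRE for Rev-dependent export of the genomic RNA, and a cPPT/CTS that aids nuclear import. It ends in a ΔU3 3' LTR, with an SV40 polyadenylation signal just downstream. Within this frame, an SV40 early promoter drives puromycin N-acetyltransferase for selecting transduced cells. A separate EF-1α promoter constitutively expresses TP53BP1, a roughly 5.9 kb coding sequence for the DNA double-strand break repair factor 53BP1 that promotes non-homologous end joining. A WPRE downstream of the ORF enhances transcript stability and expression. The unique 24-bp barcode described for the collection is not annotated in the feature table. A short U6 promoter fragment between the ORF and the WPRE is probably a residual or primer-binding sequence, though the record does not say.

The construct is intended for overexpressing this ORF in mammalian cells, particularly in pooled screens, where the barcode identifies which factor each cell received without sequencing the long ORF.
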