Features (pLannotate 1.2.2; 31 found; start..end, strand, type, name):
      1..1179    +  promoter       EF-1α promoter: strong constitutive promoter for human elongation factor EF-1α
   1211..7126    +  CDS            TP53BP1 (sequence partly withheld): TP53B_HUMAN - Experimental evidence at protein level: Swiss-Prot protein existence level 1. Double-strand break (DSB) repair protein involved in response to DNA damage, telomere dynamics and class-switch recombination (CSR) during antibody genesis (PubMed:12364621, PubMed:22553214, PubMed:23333306, PubMed:17190600, PubMed:21144835, PubMed:28241136). Plays a key role in the repair of double-strand DNA breaks (DSBs) in response to DNA damage by promoting non-homologous end joining (NHEJ)- mediated repair of DSBs and specifically counteracting the function of the homologous recombination (HR) rep
   7142..7195    +  promoter       U6 promoter (fragment): RNA polymerase III promoter for human U6 snRNA
   7237..7825    +  misc_feature   WPRE: woodchuck hepatitis virus posttranscriptional regulatory element
   7876..7895    +  misc_feature   cPPT/CTS (fragment): central polypurine tract and central termination sequence of HIV-1
   7897..8130    +  LTR            3' LTR (ΔU3): self-inactivating 3' long terminal repeat (LTR) from HIV-1
   8208..8329    +  polyA_signal   SV40 poly(A) signal: SV40 polyadenylation signal
   8369..8504    +  rep_origin     SV40 ori: SV40 origin of replication
   8525..8543    -  promoter       T7 promoter: promoter for bacteriophage T7 RNA polymerase
   8551..8706    +  CDS            lacZα (fragment): LacZα fragment of β-galactosidase; lacZ fragment
   8711..9139    +  rep_origin     f1 ori (sequence partly withheld): f1 bacteriophage origin of replication; arrow indicates direction of (+) strand synthesis
   9192..9296    +  promoter       AmpR promoter: bla
   9297..10157   +  CDS            AmpR: β-lactamase; bla; confers resistance to ampicillin, carbenicillin, and related antibiotics
  10328..10916   +  rep_origin     ori: high-copy-number ColE1/pMB1/pBR322/pUC origin of replication
  11099..11191   +  CDS            lacI (fragment): lac repressor; lacI; The lac repressor binds to the lac operator to inhibit transcription in E. coli. This inhibition can be relieved by adding lactose or isopropyl-β-D-thiogalactopyranoside (IPTG).
  11204..11225   +  protein_bind   CAP binding site: CAP binding activates transcription in the presence of cAMP. E. coli catabolite activator protein
  11240..11270   +  promoter       lac promoter: promoter for the E. coli lac operon
  11274..11296   +  protein_bind   lac operator (fragment): The lac repressor binds to the lac operator to inhibit transcription in E. coli. This inhibition can be relieved by adding lactose or isopropyl-β-D-thiogalactopyranoside (IPTG). lac repressor encoded by lacI
  11339..11357   +  promoter       T3 promoter: promoter for bacteriophage T3 RNA polymerase
  11385..11611   +  promoter       RSV promoter: Rous sarcoma virus enhancer/promoter
  11612..11792   +  LTR            5' LTR (truncated): truncated 5' long terminal repeat (LTR) from HIV-1
  11839..11964   +  misc_feature   HIV-1 Ψ: packaging signal of human immunodeficiency virus type 1
  11948..12311   +  CDS            HIV-1 gag (fragment): gag protein from human immunodeficiency virus 1; gag
  12457..12690   +  misc_feature   RRE: The Rev response element (RRE) of HIV-1 allows for Rev-dependent mRNA export from the nucleus to the cytoplasm.
  13067..13093   +  CDS            Rev (fragment): human immunodeficiency virus 1 (HIV-1) Rev protein; rev; enhances nuclear export of unspliced and incompletely spliced viral mRNAs
  13100..13123   +  promoter       SV40 promoter (fragment): SV40 early promoter
  13124..13195   +  promoter       SV40 promoter (fragment): SV40 enhancer and early promoter
  13219..13354   +  rep_origin     SV40 ori: SV40 origin of replication
  13400..13996   +  CDS            PuroR (fragment): puromycin N-acetyltransferase; pac from Streptomyces; confers resistance to puromycin
  14045..14162   +  misc_feature   cPPT/CTS: central polypurine tract and central termination sequence of HIV-1
  14227..14293   +  CDS            small t antigen (fragment): SV40 (simian virus 40) small t antigen
>Addgene plasmid #144379 | TFORF2039 | addgene full sequence | sequence record 353188 | Addgene NGS Result
GGCTCCGGTGCCCGTCAGTGGGCAGAGCGCACATCGCCCACAGTCCCCGAGAAGTTGGGGGGAGGGGTCG
GCAATTGAACCGGTGCCTAGAGAAGGTGGCGCGGGGTAAACTGGGAAAGTGATGTCGTGTACTGGCTCCG
CCTTTTTCCCGAGGGTGGGGGAGAACCGTATATAAGTGCAGTAGTCGCCGTGAACGTTCTTTTTCGCAAC
GGGTTTGCCGCCAGAACACAGGTAAGTGCCGTGTGTGGTTCCCGCGGGCCTGGCCTCTTTACGGGTTATG
GCCCTTGCGTGCCTTGAATTACTTCCACCTGGCTGCAGTACGTGATTCTTGATCCCGAGCTTCGGGTTGG
AAGTGGGTGGGAGAGTTCGAGGCCTTGCGCTTAAGGAGCCCCTTCGCCTCGTGCTTGAGTTGAGGCCTGG
CCTGGGCGCTGGGGCCGCCGCGTGCGAATCTGGTGGCACCTTCGCGCCTGTCTCGCTGCTTTCGATAAGT
CTCTAGCCATTTAAAATTTTTGATGACCTGCTGCGACGCTTTTTTTCTGGCAAGATAGTCTTGTAAATGC
GGGCCAAGATCTGCACACTGGTATTTCGGTTTTTGGGGCCGCGGGCGGCGACGGGGCCCGTGCGTCCCAG
CGCACATGTTCGGCGAGGCGGGGCCTGCGAGCGCGGCCACCGAGAATCGGACGGGGGTAGTCTCAAGCTG
GCCGGCCTGCTCTGGTGCCTGGCCTCGCGCCGCCGTGTATCGCCCCGCCCTGGGCGGCAAGGCTGGCCCG
GTCGGCACCAGTTGCGTGAGCGGAAAGATGGCCGCTTCCCGGCCCTGCTGCAGGGAGCTCAAAATGGAGG
ACGCGGCGCTCGGGAGAGCGGGCGGGTGAGTCACCCACACAAAGGAAAAGGGCCTTTCCGTCCTCAGCCG
TCGCTTCATGTGACTCCACGGAGTACCGGGCGCCGTCCAGGCACCTCGATTAGTTCTCGAGCTTTTGGAG
TACGTCGTCTTTAGGTTGGGGGGAGGGGTTTTATGCGATGGAGTTTCCCCACACTGAGTGGGTGGAGACT
GAAGTTAGGCCAGCTTGGCACTTGATGTAATTCTCCTTGGAATTTGCCCTTTTTGAGTTTGGATCTTGGT
TCATTCTCAAGCCTCAGACAGTGGTTCAAAGTTTTTTTCTTCCATTTCAGGTGTCGTGAGGCTAGCACCG
CCACCATGCCTGGGGAGCAGATGGACCCTACTGGAAGTCAGTTGGATTCAGATTTCTCTCAGCAAGATAC
TCCTTGCCTGATAATTGAAGATTCTCAGCCTGAAAGCCAGGTTCTAGAGGATGATTCTGGTTCTCACTTC
AGTATGCTATCTCGACACCTTCCTAATCTCCAGACGCACAAAGAAAATCCTGTGTTGGATGTTGTGTCCA
ATCCTGAACAAACAGCTGGAGAAGAACGAGGAGACGGTAATAGTGGGTTCAATGAACATTTGAAAGAAAA
CAAGGTTGCAGACCCTGTGGATTCTTCTAACTTGGACACATGTGGTTCCATCAGTCAGGTCATTGAGCAG
TTACCTCAGCCAAACAGGACAAGCAGTGTTCTGGGAATGTCAGTGGAATCTGCTCCTGCTGTGGAGGAAG
AGAAGGGAGAAGAGTTGGAACAGAAGGAGAAAGAGAAGGAAGAAGATACTTCAGGCAATACTACACATTC
CCTTGGTGCTGAAGATACTGCCTCATCACAGTTGGGTTTTGGGGTTCTGGAACTCTCCCAGAGCCAGGAT
GTTGAGGAAAATACTGTGCCATATGAAGTGGACAAAGAGCAGCTACAATCAGTAACCACCAACTCTGGTT
ATACCAGGCTGTCTGATGTGGATGCTAATACTGCAATTAAGCATGAAGAACAGTCCAACGAAGATATCCC
CATAGCAGAACAGTCCAGCAAGGACATCCCTGTGACAGCACAGCCCAGTAAGGATGTACATGTTGTAAAA
GAGCAAAATCCACCACCTGCAAGGTCAGAGGACATGCCTTTTAGCCCCAAAGCATCTGTTGCTGCTATGG
AAGCAAAAGAACAGTTGTCTGCACAAGAACTTATGGAAAGTGGACTGCAGATTCAGAAGTCACCAGAGCC
TGAGGTTTTGTCAACTCAGGAAGACTTGTTTGACCAGAGCAATAAAACAGTATCTTCTGATGGTTGCTCT
ACTCCTTCAAGGGAGGAAGGTGGGTGTTCTTTGGCTTCCACTCCTGCCACCACTCTGCATCTCCTGCAGC
TCTCTGGTCAGAGGTCCCTTGTTCAGGACAGTCTTTCCACGAATTCTTCAGATCTTGTTGCTCCTTCTCC
TGATGCTTTCCGATCTACTCCTTTTATCGTTCCTAGCAGTCCCACAGAGCAAGAAGGGAGACAAGATAAG
CCAATGGACACGTCAGTGTTATCTGAAGAAGGAGGAGAGCCTTTTCAGAAGAAACTTCAAAGTGGTGAAC
CAGTGGAGTTAGAAAACCCCCCTCTCCTGCCTGAGTCCACTGTATCACCACAAGCCTCAACACCAATATC
TCAGAGCACACCAGTCTTCCCTCCTGGGTCACTTCCTATCCCATCCCAGCCTCAGTTTTCTCATGACATT
TTTATTCCTTCCCCAAGTCTGGAAGAACAATCAAATGATGGGAAGAAAGATGGAGATATGCATAGTTCAT
CTTTGACAGTTGAGTGTTCTAAAACTTCAGAGATTGAACCAAAGAATTCCCCTGAGGATCTTGGGCTATC
TTTGACAGGGGATTCTTGCAAGTTGATGCTTTCTACAAGTGAATATAGTCAGTCCCCAAAGATGGAGAGC
TTGAGTTCTCACAGAATTGATGAAGATGGAGAAAACACACAGATTGAGGATACGGAACCCATGTCTCCAG
TTCTCAATTCTAAATTTGTTCCTGCTGAAAATGATAGTATCCTGATGAATCCAGCACAGGATGGTGAAGT
ACAACTGAGTCAGAATGATGACAAAACAAAGGGAGATGATACAGACACCAGGGATGACATTAGTATTTTA
GCCACTGGTTGCAAGGGCAGAGAAGAAACGGTAGCAGAAGATGTTTGTATTGATCTCACTTGTGATTCGG
GGAGTCAGGCAGTTCCGTCACCAGCTACTCGATCTGAGGCACTTTCTAGTGTGTTAGATCAGGAGGAAGC
TATGGAAATTAAAGAACACCATCCAGAGGAGGGGTCTTCAGGGTCTGAGGTGGAAGAAATCCCTGAGACA
CCTTGTGAAAGTCAAGGAGAGGAACTCAAAGAAGAAAATATGGAGAGTGTTCCGTTGCACCTTTCTCTGA
CTGAAACTCAGTCCCAAGGGTTGTGTCTTCAAAAGGAAATGCCAAAAAAAGAATGCTCAGAAGCTATGGA
AGTTGAAACCAGTGTGATTAGTATTGATTCCCCTCAAAAGTTGGCAATACTTGACCAAGAATTGGAACAT
AAGGAACAGGAAGCTTGGGAAGAAGCTACTTCAGAGGACTCCAGTGTTGTCATTGTAGATGTGAAAGAGC
CATCTCCCAGAGTTGATGTTTCTTGTGAACCTTTGGAGGGAGTGGAGAAGTGCTCAGATTCCCAGTCATG
GGAGGATATTGCTCCAGAAATAGAACCATGTGCTGAGAATAGATTAGACACCAAGGAAGAAAAGAGTGTA
GAATATGAAGGAGATCTGAAATCAGGGACTGCAGAAACAGAACCTGTAGAGCAAGATTCTTCACAGCCTT
CCTTACCTTTAGTGAGAGCAGATGATCCTTTAAGACTTGACCAGGAGTTGCAGCAGCCCCAAACTCAGGA
GAAAACAAGTAATTCATTAACAGAAGACTCAAAAATGGCTAATGCAAAGCAGCTAAGCTCAGATGCAGAG
GCCCAGAAGCTGGGGAAGCCCTCTGCCCATGCCTCACAAAGCTTCTGTGAAAGTTCTAGTGAAACCCCAT
TTCATTTCACTTTGCCTAAAGAAGGTGATATCATCCCACCATTGACTGGTGCAACCCCACCTCTTATTGG
GCACCTAAAATTGGAGCCCAAGAGACACAGTACTCCTATTGGTATTAGCAACTATCCAGAAAGCACCATA
GCAACCAGTGATGTCATGTCTGAAAGCATGGTGGAGACCCATGATCCCATACTTGGGAGTGGAAAAGGGG
ATTCTGGGGCTGCCCCAGACGTGGATGATAAATTATGTCTAAGAATGAAACTGGTTAGTCCTGAGACTGA
GGCGAGTGAAGAGTCTTTGCAGTTCAACCTGGAAAAGCCTGCAACTGGTGAAAGAAAAAATGGATCTACT
GCTGTTGCTGAGTCTGTTGCCAGTCCCCAGAAGACCATGTCTGTGTTGAGCTGTATCTGTGAAGCCAGGC
AAGAGAATGAGGCTCGAAGTGAGGATCCCCCCACCACACCCATCAGGGGGAACTTGCTCCACTTTCCAAG
TTCTCAAGGAGAAGAGGAGAAAGAAAAATTGGAGGGTGACCATACAATCAGGCAGAGTCAACAGCCTATG
AAGCCCATTAGTCCTGTCAAGGACCCTGTTTCTCCTGCTTCCCAGAAGATGGTCATACAAGGGCCATCCA
GTCCTCAAGGAGAGGCAATGGTGACAGATGTGCTAGAAGACCAGAAAGAAGGACGGAGTACTAATAAGGA
AAATCCTAGTAAGGCCTTGATTGAAAGGCCCAGCCAAAATAACATAGGAATCCAAACCATGGAGTGTTCC
TTGAGGGTCCCAGAAACTGTTTCAGCAGCAACCCAGACTATAAAGAATGTGTGTGAGCAGGGGACCAGTA
CAGTGGACCAGAACTTTGGAAAGCAAGATGCCACAGTTCAGACTGAGAGGGGGAGTGGTGAGAAACCAGT
CAGTGCTCCTGGGGATGATACAGAGTCGCTCCATAGCCAGGGAGAAGAAGAGTTTGATATGCCTCAGCCT
CCACATGGCCATGTCTTACATCGTCACATGAGAACAATCCGGGAAGTACGCACACTTGTCACTCGTGTCA
TTACAGATGTGTATTATGTGGATGGAACAGAAGTAGAAAGAAAAGTAACTGAGGAGACTGAAGAGCCAAT
TGTAGAGTGTCAGGAGTGTGAAACTGAAGTTTCCCCTTCACAGACTGGGGGCTCCTCAGGTGACCTGGGG
GATATCAGCTCCTTCTCCTCCAAGGCATCCAGCTTACACCGCACATCAAGTGGGACAAGTCTCTCAGCTA
TGCACAGCAGTGGAAGCTCAGGGAAAGGAGCCGGACCACTCAGAGGGAAAACCAGCGGGACAGAACCCGC
AGATTTTGCCTTACCCAGCTCCCGAGGAGGCCCAGGAAAACTGAGTCCTAGAAAAGGGGTCAGTCAGACA
GGGACGCCAGTGTGTGAGGAGGATGGTGATGCAGGCCTTGGCATCAGACAGGGAGGGAAGGCTCCAGTCA
CGCCTCGTGGGCGTGGGCGAAGGGGCCGCCCACCTTCTCGGACCACTGGAACCAGAGAAACAGCTGTGCC
TGGCCCCTTGGGCATAGAGGACATTTCACCTAACTTGTCACCAGATGATAAATCCTTCAGCCGTGTCGTG
CCCCGAGTGCCAGACTCCACCAGACGAACAGATGTGGGTGCTGGTGCTTTGCGTCGTAGTGACTCTCCAG
AAATTCCTTTCCAGGCTGCTGCTGGCCCTTCTGATGGCTTAGATGCCTCCTCTCCAGGAAATAGCTTTGT
AGGGCTCCGTGTTGTAGCCAAGTGGTCATCCAATGGCTACTTTTACTCTGGGAAAATCACACGAGATGTC
GGAGCTGGGAAGTATAAATTGCTCTTTGATGATGGGTACGAATGTGATGTGTTGGGCAAAGACATTCTGT
TATGTGACCCCATCCCGCTGGACACTGAAGTGACGGCCCTCTCGGAGGATGAGTATTTCAGTGCAGGAGT
GGTGAAAGGACATAGGAAGGAGTCTGGGGAACTGTACTACAGCATTGAAAAAGAAGGCCAAAGAAAGTGG
TATAAGCGAATGGCTGTCATCCTGTCCTTGGAGCAAGGAAACAGACTGAGAGAGCAGTATGGGCTTGGCC
CCTATGAAGCAGTAACACCTCTTACAAAGGCAGCAGATATCAGCTTAGACAATTTGGTGGAAGGGAAGCG
GAAACGGCGCAGTAACGTCAGCTCCCCAGCCACCCCTACTGCCTCCAGTAGCAGCAGCACAACCCCTACC
CGAAAGATCACAGAAAGTCCTCGTGCCTCCATGGGAGTTCTCTCAGGCAAAAGAAAACTTATCACTTCTG
AAGAGGAACGGTCCCCTGCCAAGCGAGGTCGCAAGTCTGCCACAGTAAAACCTGGTGCAGTAGGGGCAGG
AGAGTTTGTGAGCCCCTGTGAGAGTGGAGACAACACCGGTGAACCCTCTGCCCTGGAAGAGCAGAGAGGG
CCTTTGCCTCTCAACAAGACCTTGTTTCTGGGCTACGCATTTCTCCTTACCATGGCCACAACCAGTGACA
AGTTGGCCAGCCGCTCCAAACTGCCAGATGGTCCTACAGGAAGCAGTGAAGAAGAGGAGGAATTTTTGGA
AATTCCTCCTTTCAACAAGCAGTATACAGAATCCCAGCTTCGAGCAGGAGCTGGCTATATCCTTGAAGAT
TTCAATGAAGCCCAGTGTAACACAGCTTACCAGTGTCTTCTAATTGCGGATCAGCATTGTCGAACCCGGA
AGTACTTCCTGTGCCTTGCCAGTGGGATTCCTTGTGTGTCTCATGTCTGGGTCCATGATAGTTGCCATGC
CAACCAGCTCCAGAACTACCGTAATTATCTGTTGCCAGCTGGGTACAGCCTTGAGGAGCAAAGAATTCTG
GACTGGCAACCCCGTGAA
[318 nt withheld, positions 6809-7126]
TAGTAATGAACTAGTCCGTAACTTGAAAGTATTTCGATTTCTTGGCTTTATATATCTTGTGGAAAGGACG
AATTTGTTCGTCTAGACGTTGATAGACGCGTTAAGTCGACAATCAACCTCTGGATTACAAAATTTGTGAA
AGATTGACTGGTATTCTTAACTATGTTGCTCCTTTTACGCTATGTGGATACGCTGCTTTAATGCCTTTGT
ATCATGCTATTGCTTCCCGTATGGCTTTCATTTTCTCCTCCTTGTATAAATCCTGGTTGCTGTCTCTTTA
TGAGGAGTTGTGGCCCGTTGTCAGGCAACGTGGCGTGGTGTGCACTGTGTTTGCTGACGCAACCCCCACT
GGTTGGGGCATTGCCACCACCTGTCAGCTCCTTTCCGGGACTTTCGCTTTCCCCCTCCCTATTGCCACGG
CGGAACTCATCGCCGCCTGCCTTGCCCGCTGCTGGACAGGGGCTCGGCTGTTGGGCACTGACAATTCCGT
GGTGTTGTCGGGGAAATCATCGTCCTTTCCTTGGCTGCTCGCCTGTGTTGCCACCTGGATTCTGCGCGGG
ACGTCCTTCTGCTACGTCCCTTCGGCCCTCAATCCAGCGGACCTTCCTTCCCGCGGCCTGCTGCCGGCTC
TGCGGCCTCTTCCGCGTCTTCGCCTTCGCCCTCAGACGAGTCGGATCTCCCTTTGGGCCGCCTCCCCGCG
TCGACTTTAAGACCAATGACTTACAAGGCAGCTGTAGATCTTAGCCACTTTTTAAAAGAAAAGGGGGGAC
TGGAAGGGCTAATTCACTCCCAACGAAGACAAGATCTGCTTTTTGCTTGTACTGGGTCTCTCTGGTTAGA
CCAGATCTGAGCCTGGGAGCTCTCTGGCTAACTAGGGAACCCACTGCTTAAGCCTCAATAAAGCTTGCCT
TGAGTGCTTCAAGTAGTGTGTGCCCGTCTGTTGTGTGACTCTGGTAACTAGAGATCCCTCAGACCCTTTT
AGTCAGTGTGGAAAATCTCTAGCAGTACGTATAGTAGTTCATGTCATCTTATTATTCAGTATTTATAACT
TGCAAAGAAATGAATATCAGAGAGTGAGAGGAACTTGTTTATTGCAGCTTATAATGGTTACAAATAAAGC
AATAGCATCACAAATTTCACAAATAAAGCATTTTTTTCACTGCATTCTAGTTGTGGTTTGTCCAAACTCA
TCAATGTATCTTATCATGTCTGGCTCTAGCTATCCCGCCCCTAACTCCGCCCATCCCGCCCCTAACTCCG
CCCAGTTCCGCCCATTCTCCGCCCCATGGCTGACTAATTTTTTTTATTTATGCAGAGGCCGAGGCCGCCT
CGGCCTCTGAGCTATTCCAGAAGTAGTGAGGAGGCTTTTTTGGAGGCCTAGGGACGTACCCAATTCGCCC
TATAGTGAGTCGTATTACGCGCGCTCACTGGCCGTCGTTTTACAACGTCGTGACTGGGAAAACCCTGGCG
TTACCCAACTTAATCGCCTTGCAGCACATCCCCCTTTCGCCAGCTGGCGTAATAGCGAAGAGGCCCGCAC
CGATCGCCCTTCCCAACAGTTGCGCAGCCTGAATGGCGAATGGG
[124 nt withheld, positions 8711-8834]
C
[91 nt withheld, positions 8836-8926]
A
[49 nt withheld, positions 8928-8976]
CCTTTGACGTTGGAGTCCACGTTCTTT
[37 nt withheld, positions 9004-9040]
ACCCTATCTCGGTCTATTCTTTTGATTTATAAGGGATTTTGCCGATTTCGGCCTATTGGTTAAAAAATGA
GCTGATTTAACAAAAATTTAACGCGAATTTTAACAAAATATTAACGCTTACAATTTAGGTGGCACTTTTC
GGGGAAATGTGCGCGGAACCCCTATTTGTTTATTTTTCTAAATACATTCAAATATGTATCCGCTCATGAG
ACAATAACCCTGATAAATGCTTCAATAATATTGAAAAAGGAAGAGTATGAGTATTCAACATTTCCGTGTC
GCCCTTATTCCCTTTTTTGCGGCATTTTGCCTTCCTGTTTTTGCTCACCCAGAAACGCTGGTGAAAGTAA
AAGATGCTGAAGATCAGTTGGGTGCACGAGTGGGTTACATCGAACTGGATCTCAACAGCGGTAAGATCCT
TGAGAGTTTTCGCCCCGAAGAACGTTTTCCAATGATGAGCACTTTTAAAGTTCTGCTATGTGGCGCGGTA
TTATCCCGTATTGACGCCGGGCAAGAGCAACTCGGTCGCCGCATACACTATTCTCAGAATGACTTGGTTG
AGTACTCACCAGTCACAGAAAAGCATCTTACGGATGGCATGACAGTAAGAGAATTATGCAGTGCTGCCAT
AACCATGAGTGATAACACTGCGGCCAACTTACTTCTGACAACGATCGGAGGACCGAAGGAGCTAACCGCT
TTTTTGCACAACATGGGGGATCATGTAACTCGCCTTGATCGTTGGGAACCGGAGCTGAATGAAGCCATAC
CAAACGACGAGCGTGACACCACGATGCCTGTAGCAATGGCAACAACGTTGCGCAAACTATTAACTGGCGA
ACTACTTACTCTAGCTTCCCGGCAACAATTAATAGACTGGATGGAGGCGGATAAAGTTGCAGGACCACTT
CTGCGCTCGGCCCTTCCGGCTGGCTGGTTTATTGCTGATAAATCTGGAGCCGGTGAGCGTGGGTCTCGCG
GTATCATTGCAGCACTGGGGCCAGATGGTAAGCCCTCCCGTATCGTAGTTATCTACACGACGGGGAGTCA
GGCAACTATGGATGAACGAAATAGACAGATCGCTGAGATAGGTGCCTCACTGATTAAGCATTGGTAACTG
TCAGACCAAGTTTACTCATATATACTTTAGATTGATTTAAAACTTCATTTTTAATTTAAAAGGATCTAGG
TGAAGATCCTTTTTGATAATCTCATGACCAAAATCCCTTAACGTGAGTTTTCGTTCCACTGAGCGTCAGA
CCCCGTAGAAAAGATCAAAGGATCTTCTTGAGATCCTTTTTTTCTGCGCGTAATCTGCTGCTTGCAAACA
AAAAAACCACCGCTACCAGCGGTGGTTTGTTTGCCGGATCAAGAGCTACCAACTCTTTTTCCGAAGGTAA
CTGGCTTCAGCAGAGCGCAGATACCAAATACTGTTCTTCTAGTGTAGCCGTAGTTAGGCCACCACTTCAA
GAACTCTGTAGCACCGCCTACATACCTCGCTCTGCTAATCCTGTTACCAGTGGCTGCTGCCAGTGGCGAT
AAGTCGTGTCTTACCGGGTTGGACTCAAGACGATAGTTACCGGATAAGGCGCAGCGGTCGGGCTGAACGG
GGGGTTCGTGCACACAGCCCAGCTTGGAGCGAACGACCTACACCGAACTGAGATACCTACAGCGTGAGCT
ATGAGAAAGCGCCACGCTTCCCGAAGGGAGAAAGGCGGACAGGTATCCGGTAAGCGGCAGGGTCGGAACA
GGAGAGCGCACGAGGGAGCTTCCAGGGGGAAACGCCTGGTATCTTTATAGTCCTGTCGGGTTTCGCCACC
TCTGACTTGAGCGTCGATTTTTGTGATGCTCGTCAGGGGGGCGGAGCCTATGGAAAAACGCCAGCAACGC
GGCCTTTTTACGGTTCCTGGCCTTTTGCTGGCCTTTTGCTCACATGTTCTTTCCTGCGTTATCCCCTGAT
TCTGTGGATAACCGTATTACCGCCTTTGAGTGAGCTGATACCGCTCGCCGCAGCCGAACGACCGAGCGCA
GCGAGTCAGTGAGCGAGGAAGCGGAAGAGCGCCCAATACGCAAACCGCCTCTCCCCGCGCGTTGGCCGAT
TCATTAATGCAGCTGGCACGACAGGTTTCCCGACTGGAAAGCGGGCAGTGAGCGCAACGCAATTAATGTG
AGTTAGCTCACTCATTAGGCACCCCAGGCTTTACACTTTATGCTTCCGGCTCGTATGTTGTGTGGAATTG
TGAGCGGATAACAATTTCACACAGGAAACAGCTATGACCATGATTACGCCAAGCGCGCAATTAACCCTCA
CTAAAGGGAACAAAAGCTGGAGCTGCAAGCTTAATGTAGTCTTATGCAATACTCTTGTAGTCTTGCAACA
TGGTAACGATGAGTTAGCAACATGCCTTACAAGGAGAGAAAAAGCACCGTGCATGCCGATTGGTGGAAGT
AAGGTGGTACGATCGTGCCTTATTAGGAAGGCAACAGACGGGTCTGACATGGATTGGACGAACCACTGAA
TTGCCGCATTGCAGAGATATTGTATTTAAGTGCCTAGCTCGATACATAAACGGGTCTCTCTGGTTAGACC
AGATCTGAGCCTGGGAGCTCTCTGGCTAACTAGGGAACCCACTGCTTAAGCCTCAATAAAGCTTGCCTTG
AGTGCTTCAAGTAGTGTGTGCCCGTCTGTTGTGTGACTCTGGTAACTAGAGATCCCTCAGACCCTTTTAG
TCAGTGTGGAAAATCTCTAGCAGTGGCGCCCGAACAGGGACTTGAAAGCGAAAGGGAAACCAGAGGAGCT
CTCTCGACGCAGGACTCGGCTTGCTGAAGCGCGCACGGCAAGAGGCGAGGGGCGGCGACTGGTGAGTACG
CCAAAAATTTTGACTAGCGGAGGCTAGAAGGAGAGAGATGGGTGCGAGAGCGTCAGTATTAAGCGGGGGA
GAATTAGATCGCGATGGGAAAAAATTCGGTTAAGGCCAGGGGGAAAGAAAAAATATAAATTAAAACATAT
AGTATGGGCAAGCAGGGAGCTAGAACGATTCGCAGTTAATCCTGGCCTGTTAGAAACATCAGAAGGCTGT
AGACAAATACTGGGACAGCTACAACCATCCCTTCAGACAGGATCAGAAGAACTTAGATCATTATATAATA
CAGTAGCAACCCTCTATTGTGTGCATCAAAGGATAGAGATAAAAGACACCAAGGAAGCTTTAGACAAGAT
AGAGGAAGAGCAAAACAAAAGTAAGACCACCGCACAGCAAGCGGCCGCTGATCTTCAGACCTGGAGGAGG
AGATATGAGGGACAATTGGAGAAGTGAATTATATAAATATAAAGTAGTAAAAATTGAACCATTAGGAGTA
GCACCCACCAAGGCAAAGAGAAGAGTGGTGCAGAGAGAAAAAAGAGCAGTGGGAATAGGAGCTTTGTTCC
TTGGGTTCTTGGGAGCAGCAGGAAGCACTATGGGCGCAGCGTCAATGACGCTGACGGTACAGGCCAGACA
ATTATTGTCTGGTATAGTGCAGCAGCAGAACAATTTGCTGAGGGCTATTGAGGCGCAACAGCATCTGTTG
CAACTCACAGTCTGGGGCATCAAGCAGCTCCAGGCAAGAATCCTGGCTGTGGAAAGATACCTAAAGGATC
AACAGCTCCTGGGGATTTGGGGTTGCTCTGGAAAACTCATTTGCACCACTGCTGTGCCTTGGAATGCTAG
TTGGAGTAATAAATCTCTGGAACAGATTTGGAATCACACGACCTGGATGGAGTGGGACAGAGAAATTAAC
AATTACACAAGCTTAATACACTCCTTAATTGAAGAATCGCAAAACCAGCAAGAAAAGAATGAACAAGAAT
TATTGGAATTAGATAAATGGGCAAGTTTGTGGAATTGGTTTAACATAACAAATTGGCTGTGGTATATAAA
ATTATTCATAATGATAGTAGGAGGCTTGGTAGGTTTAAGAATAGTTTTTGCTGTACTTTCTATAGTGAAT
AGAGTTAGGCAGGGATATTCACCATTATCGTTTCAGACCCACCTCCCAACCCCGAGGGGACCCATGCATT
GCATCTCAATTAGTCAGCAACCAGGTGTGGAAAGTCCCCAGGCTCCCCAGCAGGCAGAAGTATGCAAAGC
ATGCGTCTCAATTAGTCAGCAACCATAGTCCCGCCCCTAACTCCGCCCATCCCGCCCCTAACTCCGCCCA
GTTCCGCCCATTCTCCGCCCCATGGCTGACTAATTTTTTTTATTTATGCAGAGGCCGAGGCCGCCTCGGC
CTCTGAGCTATTCCAGAAGTAGTGAGGAGGCTTTTTTGGAGGCCTAGGCTTTTGCAAAAAGCTTTCTAGA
GGTACCACCGGAGCTTACCATGACCGAGTACAAGCCCACGGTGCGCCTCGCCACCCGCGACGACGTCCCC
AGGGCCGTACGCACCCTCGCCGCCGCGTTCGCCGACTACCCCGCCACGCGCCACACCGTCGATCCGGACC
GCCACATCGAGCGGGTCACCGAGCTGCAAGAACTCTTCCTCACGCGCGTCGGGCTCGACATCGGCAAGGT
GTGGGTCGCGGACGACGGCGCCGCCGTGGCGGTCTGGACCACGCCGGAGAGCGTCGAAGCGGGGGCGGTG
TTCGCCGAGATCGGCCCGCGCATGGCCGAGTTGAGCGGTTCCCGGCTGGCCGCGCAGCAACAGATGGAAG
GCCTCCTGGCGCCGCACCGGCCCAAGGAGCCCGCGTGGTTCCTGGCCACCGTCGGCGTCTCGCCCGACCA
CCAGGGCAAGGGTCTGGGCAGCGCCGTCGTGCTCCCCGGAGTGGAGGCGGCCGAGCGCGCCGGGGTGCCC
GCCTTCCTGGAGACCTCCGCGCCCCGCAACCTCCCCTTCTACGAGCGGCTCGGCTTCACCGTCACCGCCG
ACGTCGAGGTGCCCGAAGGACCGCGCACCTGGTGCATGACCCGCAAGCCCGGTGCCAGTTAACGAATTCT
AGATCTTGAGACAAATGGCAGTATTCATCCACAATTTTAAAAGAAAAGGGGGGATTGGGGGGTACAGTGC
AGGGGAAAGAATAGTAGACATAATAGCAACAGACATACAAACTAAAGAATTACAAAAACAAATTACAAAA
ATTCAAAATTTTCGGGTTTATTACAGGGACAGCAGAGATCCACTTTGGCGCCGGCTCGAGGCCTGCAGGT
GCAAAGATGGATAAAGTTTTAAACAGAGAGGAATCTTTGCAGCTAATGGACCTTCTAGGTCTTGAAAGGA
GTGGGAATT
