>Addgene plasmid #144379 | TFORF2039 | depositor partial sequence | sequence record 285252 | Insert
ACCGCCACCATGCCTGGGGAGCAGATGGACCCTACTGGAAGTCAGTTGGATTCAGATTTCTCTCAGCAAG
ATACTCCTTGCCTGATAATTGAAGATTCTCAGCCTGAAAGCCAGGTTCTAGAGGATGATTCTGGTTCTCA
CTTCAGTATGCTATCTCGACACCTTCCTAATCTCCAGACGCACAAAGAAAATCCTGTGTTGGATGTTGTG
TCCAATCCTGAACAAACAGCTGGAGAAGAACGAGGAGACGGTAATAGTGGGTTCAATGAACATTTGAAAG
AAAACAAGGTTGCAGACCCTGTGGATTCTTCTAACTTGGACACATGTGGTTCCATCAGTCAGGTCATTGA
GCAGTTACCTCAGCCAAACAGGACAAGCAGTGTTCTGGGAATGTCAGTGGAATCTGCTCCTGCTGTGGAG
GAAGAGAAGGGAGAAGAGTTGGAACAGAAGGAGAAAGAGAAGGAAGAAGATACTTCAGGCAATACTACAC
ATTCCCTTGGTGCTGAAGATACTGCCTCATCACAGTTGGGTTTTGGGGTTCTGGAACTCTCCCAGAGCCA
GGATGTTGAGGAAAATACTGTGCCATATGAAGTGGACAAAGAGCAGCTACAATCAGTAACCACCAACTCT
GGTTATACCAGGCTGTCTGATGTGGATGCTAATACTGCAATTAAGCATGAAGAACAGTCCAACGAAGATA
TCCCCATAGCAGAACAGTCCAGCAAGGACATCCCTGTGACAGCACAGCCCAGTAAGGATGTACATGTTGT
AAAAGAGCAAAATCCACCACCTGCAAGGTCAGAGGACATGCCTTTTAGCCCCAAAGCATCTGTTGCTGCT
ATGGAAGCAAAAGAACAGTTGTCTGCACAAGAACTTATGGAAAGTGGACTGCAGATTCAGAAGTCACCAG
AGCCTGAGGTTTTGTCAACTCAGGAAGACTTGTTTGACCAGAGCAATAAAACAGTATCTTCTGATGGTTG
CTCTACTCCTTCAAGGGAGGAAGGTGGGTGTTCTTTGGCTTCCACTCCTGCCACCACTCTGCATCTCCTG
CAGCTCTCTGGTCAGAGGTCCCTTGTTCAGGACAGTCTTTCCACGAATTCTTCAGATCTTGTTGCTCCTT
CTCCTGATGCTTTCCGATCTACTCCTTTTATCGTTCCTAGCAGTCCCACAGAGCAAGAAGGGAGACAAGA
TAAGCCAATGGACACGTCAGTGTTATCTGAAGAAGGAGGAGAGCCTTTTCAGAAGAAACTTCAAAGTGGT
GAACCAGTGGAGTTAGAAAACCCCCCTCTCCTGCCTGAGTCCACTGTATCACCACAAGCCTCAACACCAA
TATCTCAGAGCACACCAGTCTTCCCTCCTGGGTCACTTCCTATCCCATCCCAGCCTCAGTTTTCTCATGA
CATTTTTATTCCTTCCCCAAGTCTGGAAGAACAATCAAATGATGGGAAGAAAGATGGAGATATGCATAGT
TCATCTTTGACAGTTGAGTGTTCTAAAACTTCAGAGATTGAACCAAAGAATTCCCCTGAGGATCTTGGGC
TATCTTTGACAGGGGATTCTTGCAAGTTGATGCTTTCTACAAGTGAATATAGTCAGTCCCCAAAGATGGA
GAGCTTGAGTTCTCACAGAATTGATGAAGATGGAGAAAACACACAGATTGAGGATACGGAACCCATGTCT
CCAGTTCTCAATTCTAAATTTGTTCCTGCTGAAAATGATAGTATCCTGATGAATCCAGCACAGGATGGTG
AAGTACAACTGAGTCAGAATGATGACAAAACAAAGGGAGATGATACAGACACCAGGGATGACATTAGTAT
TTTAGCCACTGGTTGCAAGGGCAGAGAAGAAACGGTAGCAGAAGATGTTTGTATTGATCTCACTTGTGAT
TCGGGGAGTCAGGCAGTTCCGTCACCAGCTACTCGATCTGAGGCACTTTCTAGTGTGTTAGATCAGGAGG
AAGCTATGGAAATTAAAGAACACCATCCAGAGGAGGGGTCTTCAGGGTCTGAGGTGGAAGAAATCCCTGA
GACACCTTGTGAAAGTCAAGGAGAGGAACTCAAAGAAGAAAATATGGAGAGTGTTCCGTTGCACCTTTCT
CTGACTGAAACTCAGTCCCAAGGGTTGTGTCTTCAAAAGGAAATGCCAAAAAAAGAATGCTCAGAAGCTA
TGGAAGTTGAAACCAGTGTGATTAGTATTGATTCCCCTCAAAAGTTGGCAATACTTGACCAAGAATTGGA
ACATAAGGAACAGGAAGCTTGGGAAGAAGCTACTTCAGAGGACTCCAGTGTTGTCATTGTAGATGTGAAA
GAGCCATCTCCCAGAGTTGATGTTTCTTGTGAACCTTTGGAGGGAGTGGAGAAGTGCTCAGATTCCCAGT
CATGGGAGGATATTGCTCCAGAAATAGAACCATGTGCTGAGAATAGATTAGACACCAAGGAAGAAAAGAG
TGTAGAATATGAAGGAGATCTGAAATCAGGGACTGCAGAAACAGAACCTGTAGAGCAAGATTCTTCACAG
CCTTCCTTACCTTTAGTGAGAGCAGATGATCCTTTAAGACTTGACCAGGAGTTGCAGCAGCCCCAAACTC
AGGAGAAAACAAGTAATTCATTAACAGAAGACTCAAAAATGGCTAATGCAAAGCAGCTAAGCTCAGATGC
AGAGGCCCAGAAGCTGGGGAAGCCCTCTGCCCATGCCTCACAAAGCTTCTGTGAAAGTTCTAGTGAAACC
CCATTTCATTTCACTTTGCCTAAAGAAGGTGATATCATCCCACCATTGACTGGTGCAACCCCACCTCTTA
TTGGGCACCTAAAATTGGAGCCCAAGAGACACAGTACTCCTATTGGTATTAGCAACTATCCAGAAAGCAC
CATAGCAACCAGTGATGTCATGTCTGAAAGCATGGTGGAGACCCATGATCCCATACTTGGGAGTGGAAAA
GGGGATTCTGGGGCTGCCCCAGACGTGGATGATAAATTATGTCTAAGAATGAAACTGGTTAGTCCTGAGA
CTGAGGCGAGTGAAGAGTCTTTGCAGTTCAACCTGGAAAAGCCTGCAACTGGTGAAAGAAAAAATGGATC
TACTGCTGTTGCTGAGTCTGTTGCCAGTCCCCAGAAGACCATGTCTGTGTTGAGCTGTATCTGTGAAGCC
AGGCAAGAGAATGAGGCTCGAAGTGAGGATCCCCCCACCACACCCATCAGGGGGAACTTGCTCCACTTTC
CAAGTTCTCAAGGAGAAGAGGAGAAAGAAAAATTGGAGGGTGACCATACAATCAGGCAGAGTCAACAGCC
TATGAAGCCCATTAGTCCTGTCAAGGACCCTGTTTCTCCTGCTTCCCAGAAGATGGTCATACAAGGGCCA
TCCAGTCCTCAAGGAGAGGCAATGGTGACAGATGTGCTAGAAGACCAGAAAGAAGGACGGAGTACTAATA
AGGAAAATCCTAGTAAGGCCTTGATTGAAAGGCCCAGCCAAAATAACATAGGAATCCAAACCATGGAGTG
TTCCTTGAGGGTCCCAGAAACTGTTTCAGCAGCAACCCAGACTATAAAGAATGTGTGTGAGCAGGGGACC
AGTACAGTGGACCAGAACTTTGGAAAGCAAGATGCCACAGTTCAGACTGAGAGGGGGAGTGGTGAGAAAC
CAGTCAGTGCTCCTGGGGATGATACAGAGTCGCTCCATAGCCAGGGAGAAGAAGAGTTTGATATGCCTCA
GCCTCCACATGGCCATGTCTTACATCGTCACATGAGAACAATCCGGGAAGTACGCACACTTGTCACTCGT
GTCATTACAGATGTGTATTATGTGGATGGAACAGAAGTAGAAAGAAAAGTAACTGAGGAGACTGAAGAGC
CAATTGTAGAGTGTCAGGAGTGTGAAACTGAAGTTTCCCCTTCACAGACTGGGGGCTCCTCAGGTGACCT
GGGGGATATCAGCTCCTTCTCCTCCAAGGCATCCAGCTTACACCGCACATCAAGTGGGACAAGTCTCTCA
GCTATGCACAGCAGTGGAAGCTCAGGGAAAGGAGCCGGACCACTCAGAGGGAAAACCAGCGGGACAGAAC
CCGCAGATTTTGCCTTACCCAGCTCCCGAGGAGGCCCAGGAAAACTGAGTCCTAGAAAAGGGGTCAGTCA
GACAGGGACGCCAGTGTGTGAGGAGGATGGTGATGCAGGCCTTGGCATCAGACAGGGAGGGAAGGCTCCA
GTCACGCCTCGTGGGCGTGGGCGAAGGGGCCGCCCACCTTCTCGGACCACTGGAACCAGAGAAACAGCTG
TGCCTGGCCCCTTGGGCATAGAGGACATTTCACCTAACTTGTCACCAGATGATAAATCCTTCAGCCGTGT
CGTGCCCCGAGTGCCAGACTCCACCAGACGAACAGATGTGGGTGCTGGTGCTTTGCGTCGTAGTGACTCT
CCAGAAATTCCTTTCCAGGCTGCTGCTGGCCCTTCTGATGGCTTAGATGCCTCCTCTCCAGGAAATAGCT
TTGTAGGGCTCCGTGTTGTAGCCAAGTGGTCATCCAATGGCTACTTTTACTCTGGGAAAATCACACGAGA
TGTCGGAGCTGGGAAGTATAAATTGCTCTTTGATGATGGGTACGAATGTGATGTGTTGGGCAAAGACATT
CTGTTATGTGACCCCATCCCGCTGGACACTGAAGTGACGGCCCTCTCGGAGGATGAGTATTTCAGTGCAG
GAGTGGTGAAAGGACATAGGAAGGAGTCTGGGGAACTGTACTACAGCATTGAAAAAGAAGGCCAAAGAAA
GTGGTATAAGCGAATGGCTGTCATCCTGTCCTTGGAGCAAGGAAACAGACTGAGAGAGCAGTATGGGCTT
GGCCCCTATGAAGCAGTAACACCTCTTACAAAGGCAGCAGATATCAGCTTAGACAATTTGGTGGAAGGGA
AGCGGAAACGGCGCAGTAACGTCAGCTCCCCAGCCACCCCTACTGCCTCCAGTAGCAGCAGCACAACCCC
TACCCGAAAGATCACAGAAAGTCCTCGTGCCTCCATGGGAGTTCTCTCAGGCAAAAGAAAACTTATCACT
TCTGAAGAGGAACGGTCCCCTGCCAAGCGAGGTCGCAAGTCTGCCACAGTAAAACCTGGTGCAGTAGGGG
CAGGAGAGTTTGTGAGCCCCTGTGAGAGTGGAGACAACACCGGTGAACCCTCTGCCCTGGAAGAGCAGAG
AGGGCCTTTGCCTCTCAACAAGACCTTGTTTCTGGGCTACGCATTTCTCCTTACCATGGCCACAACCAGT
GACAAGTTGGCCAGCCGCTCCAAACTGCCAGATGGTCCTACAGGAAGCAGTGAAGAAGAGGAGGAATTTT
TGGAAATTCCTCCTTTCAACAAGCAGTATACAGAATCCCAGCTTCGAGCAGGAGCTGGCTATATCCTTGA
AGATTTCAATGAAGCCCAGTGTAACACAGCTTACCAGTGTCTTCTAATTGCGGATCAGCATTGTCGAACC
CGGAAGTACTTCCTGTGCCTTGCCAGTGGGATTCCTTGTGTGTCTCATGTCTGGGTCCATGATAGTTGCC
ATGCCAACCAGCTCCAGAACTACCGTAATTATCTGTTGCCAGCTGGGTACAGCCTTGAGGAGCAAAGAAT
TCTGGACTGGCAACCCCGTGAA
[318 nt withheld, positions 5623-5940]
TAGTAATGAACTAGTCCGTAACTTGAAAGTATTTCGATTTCTTGGCTTTATATATCTTGTGGAAAGGACG
AATTTGTTCGTCTAGACGTTGATAG
