>Addgene plasmid #144379 | TFORF2039 | depositor partial sequence | sequence record 285253 | Barcode
ATTTGTTCGTCTAGACGTTGATAG
